>Addgene plasmid #103691 | LSB-hsa-miR-633 | depositor full sequence | sequence record 196430 | Full Sequence
AATTGAGGGGATAACGCAGGAAAGAACATGTGAGCAAAAGGCCAGCAAAAGGCCAGGAACCGTAAAAAGG
CCGCGTTGCTGGCGTTTTTCCATAGGCTCCGCCCCCCTGACGAGCATCACAAAAATCGACGCTCAAGTCA
GAGGTGGCGAAACCCGACAGGACTATAAAGATACCAGGCGTTTCCCCCTGGAAGCTCCCTCGTGCGCTCT
CCTGTTCCGACCCTGCCGCTTACCGGATACCTGTCCGCCTTTCTCCCTTCGGGAAGCGTGGCGCTTTCTC
ATAGCTCACGCTGTAGGTATCTCAGTTCGGTGTAGGTCGTTCGCTCCAAGCTGGGCTGTGTGCACGAACC
CCCCGTTCAGCCCGACCGCTGCGCCTTATCCGGTAACTATCGTCTTGAGTCCAACCCGGTAAGACACGAC
TTATCGCCACTGGCAGCAGCCACTGGTAACAGGATTAGCAGAGCGAGGTATGTAGGCGGTGCTACAGAGT
TCTTGAAGTGGTGGCCTAACTACGGCTACACTAGAAGAACAGTATTTGGTATCTGCGCTCTGCTGAAGCC
AGTTACCTTCGGAAAAAGAGTTGGTAGCTCTTGATCCGGCAAACAAACCACCGCTGGTAGCGGTGGTTTT
TTTGTTTGCAAGCAGCAGATTACGCGCAGAAAAAAAGGATCTCAAGAAGATCCTTTGATCTTTTCTACGG
GGTCTGACGCTCAGTGGAACGAAAACTCACGTTAAGGGATTTTGGTCATGAGATTATCAAAAAGGATCTT
CACCTAGATCCTTTTAAATTAAAAATGAAGTTTTAAATCAATCTAAAGTATATATGAGTAAACTTGGTCT
GACAGTTACCAATGCTTAATCAGTGAGGCACCTATCTCAGCGATCTGTCTATTTCGTTCATCCATAGTTG
CCTGACTCCCCGTCGTGTAGATAACTACGATACGGGAGGGCTTACCATCTGGCCCCAGTGCTGCAATGAT
ACCGCGAGAACCACGCTCACCGGCTCCAGATTTATCAGCAATAAACCAGCCAGCCGGAAGGGCCGAGCGC
AGAAGTGGTCCTGCAACTTTATCCGCCTCCATCCAGTCTATTAATTGTTGCCGGGAAGCTAGAGTAAGTA
GTTCGCCAGTTAATAGTTTGCGCAACGTTGTTGCCATTGCTACAGGCATCGTGGTGTCACGCTCGTCGTT
TGGTATGGCTTCATTCAGCTCCGGTTCCCAACGATCAAGGCGAGTTACATGATCCCCCATGTTGTGCAAA
AAAGCGGTTAGCTCCTTCGGTCCTCCGATCGTTGTCAGAAGTAAGTTGGCCGCAGTGTTATCACTCATGG
TTATGGCAGCACTGCATAATTCTCTTACTGTCATGCCATCCGTAAGATGCTTTTCTGTGACTGGTGAGTA
CTCAACCAAGTCATTCTGAGAATAGTGTATGCGGCGACCGAGTTGCTCTTGCCCGGCGTCAATACGGGAT
AATACCGCGCCACATAGCAGAACTTTAAAAGTGCTCATCATTGGAAAACGTTCTTCGGGGCGAAAACTCT
CAAGGATCTTACCGCTGTTGAGATCCAGTTCGATGTAACCCACTCGTGCACCCAACTGATCTTCAGCATC
TTTTACTTTCACCAGCGTTTCTGGGTGAGCAAAAACAGGAAGGCAAAATGCCGCAAAAAAGGGAATAAGG
GCGACACGGAAATGTTGAATACTCATACTCTTCCTTTTTCAATATTATTGAAGCATTTATCAGGGTTATT
GTCTCATGAGCGGATACATATTTGAATGTAGCTCCGAATTTCTCGAGGGCTTGTCGACGACGGCGGTCTC
CGTCGTCAGGATCATGAATTCGACCCGCCTGCCACCATGACCGAGTACAAGCCCACGGTGCGCCTCGCCA
CCCGCGACGACGTCCCCCGGGCCGTACGCACCCTCGCCGCCGCGTTCGCCGACTACCCCGCCACGCGCCA
CACCGTCGACCCGGACCGCCACATCGAGCGGGTCACCGAGCTGCAAGAACTCTTCCTCACGCGCGTCGGG
CTCGACATCGGCAAGGTGTGGGTCGCGGACGACGGCGCCGCGGTGGCGGTCTGGACCACGCCGGAGAGCG
TCGAAGCGGGGGCGGTGTTCGCCGAGATCGGCCCGCGCATGGCCGAGTTGAGCGGTTCCCGGCTGGCCGC
GCAGCAACAGATGGAAGGCCTCCTGGCGCCGCACCGGCCCAAGGAGCCCGCGTGGTTCCTGGCCACCGTC
GGCGTCTCGCCCGACCACCAGGGCAAGGGTCTGGGCAGCGCCGTCGTGCTCCCCGGAGTGGAGGCGGCCG
AGCGCGCCGGGGTGCCCGCCTTCCTGGAGACATCCGCGCCCCGCAACCTCCCCTTCTACGAGCGGCTCGG
CTTCACCGTCACCGCCGACGTCGAGGTGCCCGAAGGACCGCGCACCTGGTGCATGACCCGCAAGCCCGGT
GCCTGATACGCGTGAATTCACTCCTCAGGTGCAGGCTGCCTATCAGAAGGTGGTGGCTGGTGTGGCCAAT
GCCCTGGCTCACAAATACCACTGAGATCTTTTTCCCTCTGCCAAAAATTATGGGGACATCATGAAGCCCC
TTGAGCATCTGACTTCTGGCTAATAAAGGAAATTTATTTTCATTGCAATAGTGTGTTGGAATTTTTTGTG
TCTCTCACTCGGAAGGACATATGGGAGGGCAAATCATTTAAAACATCAGAATGAGTATTTGGTTTAGAGT
TTGGCAACATATGCCCATATGCTGGCTGCCATGAACAAAGGTTGGCTATAAAGAGGTCATCAGTATATGA
AACAGCCCCCTGCTGTCCATTCCTTATTCCATAGAAAAGCCTTGACTTGAGGTTAGATTTTTTTTATATT
TTGTTTTGTGTTATTTTTTTCTTTAACATCCCTAAAATTTTCCTTACATGTTTTACTAGCCAGATTTTTC
CTCCTCTCCTGACTACTCCCAGTCATAGCTGTCCCTCTTCTCTTATGGAGATCCCTCGACCTGCAGCCCA
AGCTTGAATTCTCTAGAATTACCCTGTTATCCCTATGCTTGGTTTACCGAGCTCTTATTGGTTTTCAAAC
TTCATTGACTGTGCCCAACGCGCCTGGGAGCTCACGGGGACAGCCCCCCCCCAAAGCCCCCAGGGATGTA
ATTACGTCCCTCCCCCGCTAGGGGGCAGCAGCGAGCCGCCCGGGGCTCCGCTCCGGTCCGGCGCTCCCCC
CGCATCCCCGAGCCGGCAGCGTGCGGGGACAGCCCGGGCACGGGGAAGGTGGCACGGGATCGCTTTCCTC
TGAACGCTTCTCGCTGCTCTTTGAGCCTGCAGACACCTGGGGGGATACGGGGAAAAAGCTAGGCTGAAAG
ACCGGTTCTTAGAATGACACGCGCCTGGGAGCTCACGGGGACAGCCCCCCCCCAAAGCCCCCAGGGATGT
AATTACGTCCCTCCCCCGCTAGGGGGCAGCAGCGAGCCGCCCGGGGCTCCGCTCCGGTCCGGCGCTCCCC
CCGCATCCCCGAGCCGGCAGCGTGCGGGGACAGCCCGGGCACGGGGAAGGTGGCACGGGATCGCTTTCCT
CTGAACGCTTCTCGCTGCTCTTTGAGCCTGCAGACACCTGGGGGGATACGGGGAAAAAGCTAACTTCTGA
GACGACAACTTTGTATAGAAAAGTTGGCTCCGAATTCGCCCTTGACAGCAGAGATCCAGTTTGGTTAATT
AATTGGCTCCGGTGCCCGTCAGTGGGCAGAGCGCACATCGCCCACAGTCCCCGAGAAGTTGTGGGGAGGG
GTCGGCAATTGAACCGGTGCCTAGAGAAGGTGGCGCGGGGTAAACTGGGAAAGTGATGTCGTGTACTGGC
TCCGCCTTTTTCCCGAGGGTGGGGGAGAACCGTATATAAGTGCAGTAGTCGCCGTGAACGTTCTTTTTCG
CAACGGGTTTGCCGCCAGAACACAGGTAAGTGCCGTGTGTGGTTCCCGCGGGCCTGGCCTCTTTACGGGT
TATGGCCCTTGCGTGCCTTGAATTACTTCCACCTGGCTGCAGTACGTGATTCTTGATCCCGAGCTTCGGG
TTGGAAGTGGGTGGGAGAGTTCGAGGCCTTGCGCTTAAGGAGCCCCTTCGCCTCGTGCTTGAGTTGAGGC
CTGGCCTGGGCGCTGGGGCCGCCGCGTGCGAATCTGGTGGCACCTTCGCGCCTGTCTCGCTGCTTTCGAT
AAGTCTCTAGCCATTTAAAATTTTTGATGACCTGCTGCGACGCTTTTTTTCTGGCAAGATAGTCTTGTAA
ATGCGGGCCAAGATCTGCACACTGGTATTTCGGTTTTTGGGGCCGCGGGCGGCGACGGGGCCCGTGCGTC
CCAGCGCACATGTTCGGCGAGGCGGGGCCTGCGAGCGCGGCCACCGAGAATCGGACGGGGGTAGTCTCAA
GCTGGCCGGCCTGCTCTGGTGCCTGGCCTCGCGCCGCCGTGTATCGCCCCGCCCTGGGCGGCAAGGCTGG
CCCGGTCGGCACCAGTTGCGTGAGCGGAAAGATGGCCGCTTCCCGGCCCTGCTGCAGGGAGCTCAAAATG
GAGGACGCGGCGCTCGGGAGAGCGGGCGGGTGAGTCACCCACACAAAGGAAAAGGGCCTTTCCGTCCTCA
GCCGTCGCTTCATGTGACTCCACGGAGTACCGGGCGCCGTCCAGGCACCTCGATTAGTTCTCGAGCTTTT
GGAGTACGTCGTCTTTAGGTTGGGGGGAGGGGTTTTATGCGATGGAGTTTCCCCACACTGAGTGGGTGGA
GACTGAAGTTAGGCCAGCTTGGCACTTGATGTAATTCTCCTTGGAATTTGCCCTTTTTGAGTTTGGATCT
TGGTTCATTCTCAAGCCTCAGACAGTGGTTCAAAGTTTTTTTCTTCCATTTCAGGTGTCGTGAGAAGGGC
GAATTCGACCCAAGTTTGTACAAAAAAGCAGGCTGGATCCAGGTGCCACCATGGTGAGCGAGCTGATTAA
GGAGAACATGCACATGAAGCTGTACATGGAGGGCACCGTGAACAACCACCACTTCAAGTGCACATCCGAG
GGCGAAGGCAAGCCCTACGAGGGCACCCAGACCATGAGAATCAAGGCGGTCGAGGGCGGCCCTCTCCCCT
TCGCCTTCGACATCCTGGCTACCAGCTTCATGTACGGCAGCAAAACCTTCATCAACCACACCCAGGGCAT
CCCCGACTTCTTTAAGCAGTCCTTCCCCGAGGGCTTCACATGGGAGAGAGTCACCACATACGAAGATGGG
GGCGTGCTGACCGCTACCCAGGACACCAGCCTCCAGGACGGCTGCCTCATCTACAACGTCAAGATCAGAG
GGGTGAACTTCCCATCCAACGGCCCTGTGATGCAGAAGAAAACACTCGGCTGGGAGGCCTCCACCGAGAC
ACTGTACCCCGCTGACGGCGGCCTGGAAGGCAGAGCCGACATGGCCCTGAAGCTCGTGGGCGGGGGCCAC
CTGATCTGCAACCTTAAGACCACATACAGATCCAAGAAACCCGCTAAGAACCTCAAGATGCCCGGCGTCT
ACTATGTGGACAGGAGACTGGAAAGAATCAAGGAGGCCGACAAAGAGACATACGTCGAGCAGCACGAGGT
GGCTGTGGCCAGATACTGCGACCTCCCTAGCAAACTGGGGCACAAACTTAATTGAGAATTCTACCACCCA
GCTTTCTTGTACAAAGTGGTACGTCTCAAGACCAGAGGTCTCTGCTTGTGCCGCTTTTATTGTGGTAGAT
ACTATTAGTTTATTGTGGTAGATACTATTAGTTTATTGTGGTAGATACTATTAGTTTATTGTGGTAGATA
CTATTAGCAACCAGAAGAGACCTGTGCTTCACTCCTCAGGTGCAGGCTGCCTATCAGAAGGTGGTGGCTG
GTGTGGCCAATGCCCTGGCTCACAAATACCACTGAGATCTTTTTCCCTCTGCCAAAAATTATGGGGACAT
CATGAAGCCCCTTGAGCATCTGACTTCTGGCTAATAAAGGAAATTTATTTTCATTGCAATAGTGTGTTGG
AATTTTTTGTGTCTCTCACTCGGAAGGACATATGGGAGGGCAAATCATTTAAAACATCAGAATGAGTATT
TGGTTTAGAGTTTGGCAACATATGCCCATATGCTGGCTGCCATGAACAAAGGTTGGCTATAAAGAGGTCA
TCAGTATATGAAACAGCCCCCTGCTGTCCATTCCTTATTCCATAGAAAAGCCTTGACTTGAGGTTAGATT
TTTTTTATATTTTGTTTTGTGTTATTTTTTTCTTTAACATCCCTAAAATTTTCCTTACATGTTTTACTAG
CCAGATTTTTCCTCCTCTCCTGACTACTCCCAGTCATAGCTGTCCCTCTTCTCTTATGGAGATCCCGAGC
GGTGCGTTTTTATGCTTGTAGTATTGTATAATGTTTTTAAGATCCAAGCTTCTGACCTCTTCTCTTCCTC
CCACAGGGCCTCGAGACAATTGCATCGATGGTACCAGTGAAAGTCTGCAATGAATTCGAGTTGGCGCGCC
TGTCATTCTAAATCTCTCTTTCAGCCTAAAGCTTTTTCCCCGTATCCCCCCAGGTGTCTGCAGGCTCAAA
GAGCAGCGAGAAGCGTTCAGAGGAAAGCGATCCCGTGCCACCTTCCCCGTGCCCGGGCTGTCCCCGCACG
CTGCCGGCTCGGGGATGCGGGGGGAGCGCCGGACCGGAGCGGAGCCCCGGGCGGCTCGCTGCTGCCCCCT
AGCGGGGGAGGGACGTAATTACATCCCTGGGGGCTTTGGGAGGGGGCTGTCCCCGTGAGCTCCCAGGCGC
GCCTGTCATTCTAAATCTCTCTTTCAGCCTAAAGCTTTTTCCCCGTATCCCCCCAGGTGTCTGCAGGCTC
AAAGAGCAGCGAGAAGCGTTCAGAGGAAAGCGATCCCGTGCCACCTTCCCCGTGCCCGGGCTGTCCCCGC
ACGCTGCCGGCTCGGGGATGCGGGGGGAGCGCCGGACCGGAGCGGAGCCCCGGGCGGCTCGCTGCTGCCC
CCTAGCGGGGGAGGGACGTAATTACATCCCTGGGGGCTTTGGGGGGGGGCTGTCCCCGTGAGCTCCCAGG
CGCGCCAACTCGGTACCGTATCGATGTCGACGTTAACGCTAGTGATATCAACTTTGTATAGAAAAGTTGG
CTCCGAATTCGCCCTTGACAGCAGAGATCCAGTTTGGTTAATTAATTGGCTCCGGTGCCCGTCAGTGGGC
AGAGCGCACATCGCCCACAGTCCCCGAGAAGTTGTGGGGAGGGGTCGGCAATTGAACCGGTGCCTAGAGA
AGGTGGCGCGGGGTAAACTGGGAAAGTGATGTCGTGTACTGGCTCCGCCTTTTTCCCGAGGGTGGGGGAG
AACCGTATATAAGTGCAGTAGTCGCCGTGAACGTTCTTTTTCGCAACGGGTTTGCCGCCAGAACACAGGT
AAGTGCCGTGTGTGGTTCCCGCGGGCCTGGCCTCTTTACGGGTTATGGCCCTTGCGTGCCTTGAATTACT
TCCACCTGGCTGCAGTACGTGATTCTTGATCCCGAGCTTCGGGTTGGAAGTGGGTGGGAGAGTTCGAGGC
CTTGCGCTTAAGGAGCCCCTTCGCCTCGTGCTTGAGTTGAGGCCTGGCCTGGGCGCTGGGGCCGCCGCGT
GCGAATCTGGTGGCACCTTCGCGCCTGTCTCGCTGCTTTCGATAAGTCTCTAGCCATTTAAAATTTTTGA
TGACCTGCTGCGACGCTTTTTTTCTGGCAAGATAGTCTTGTAAATGCGGGCCAAGATCTGCACACTGGTA
TTTCGGTTTTTGGGGCCGCGGGCGGCGACGGGGCCCGTGCGTCCCAGCGCACATGTTCGGCGAGGCGGGG
CCTGCGAGCGCGGCCACCGAGAATCGGACGGGGGTAGTCTCAAGCTGGCCGGCCTGCTCTGGTGCCTGGC
CTCGCGCCGCCGTGTATCGCCCCGCCCTGGGCGGCAAGGCTGGCCCGGTCGGCACCAGTTGCGTGAGCGG
AAAGATGGCCGCTTCCCGGCCCTGCTGCAGGGAGCTCAAAATGGAGGACGCGGCGCTCGGGAGAGCGGGC
GGGTGAGTCACCCACACAAAGGAAAAGGGCCTTTCCGTCCTCAGCCGTCGCTTCATGTGACTCCACGGAG
TACCGGGCGCCGTCCAGGCACCTCGATTAGTTCTCGAGCTTTTGGAGTACGTCGTCTTTAGGTTGGGGGG
AGGGGTTTTATGCGATGGAGTTTCCCCACACTGAGTGGGTGGAGACTGAAGTTAGGCCAGCTTGGCACTT
GATGTAATTCTCCTTGGAATTTGCCCTTTTTGAGTTTGGATCTTGGTTCATTCTCAAGCCTCAGACAGTG
GTTCAAAGTTTTTTTCTTCCATTTCAGGTGTCGTGAGAAGGGCGAATTCGACCCAAGTTTGTACAAAAAA
GCAGGCTCGCCACCATGGTGAGCAAGGGCGAGGAGCTGTTCACCGGGGTGGTGCCCATCCTGGTCGAGCT
GGACGGCGACGTAAACGGCCACAAGTTCAGCGTGAGGGGCGAGGGCGAGGGCGATGCCACCAACGGCAAG
CTGACCCTGAAGTTCATCTGCACCACCGGCAAGCTGCCCGTGCCCTGGCCCACCCTCGTGACCACCCTGA
GCCACGGCGTGCAGTGCTTCGCCCGCTACCCCGACCACATGAAGCAGCACGACTTCTTCAAGTCCGCCAT
GCCCGAAGGCTACGTCCAGGAGCGCACCATCTTCTTCAAGGACGACGGCACCTACAAGACCCGCGCCGAG
GTGAAGTTCGAGGGCGACACCCTAGTGAACCGCATCGAGCTGAAGGGCGTCGACTTCAAGGAGGACGGCA
ACATCCTGGGGCACAAGCTGGAGTACAACTTCAACAGCCACAACATCTATATCATGGCCGTCAAGCAGAA
GAACGGCATCAAGGTGAACTTCAAGATCCGCCACAACGTGGAGGACGGCAGCGTGCAGCTCGCCGACCAC
TACCAGCAGAACACCCCCATCGGCGACGGCCCCGTGCTGCTGCCCGACAGCCACTACCTGAGCACCCAGT
CCGTGCTGAGCAAAGACCCCAACGAGAAGCGCGATCACATGGTCCTGCTGGAGTTCCGCACCGCCGCCGG
GATCACTCTCGGCATGGACGAGCTGTACAAGTAATACCACCCAGCTTTCTTGTACAAAGTGGTACGCGTG
AATTCACTCCTCAGGTGCAGGCTGCCTATCAGAAGGTGGTGGCTGGTGTGGCCAATGCCCTGGCTCACAA
ATACCACTGAGATCTTTTTCCCTCTGCCAAAAATTATGGGGACATCATGAAGCCCCTTGAGCATCTGACT
TCTGGCTAATAAAGGAAATTTATTTTCATTGCAATAGTGTGTTGGAATTTTTTGTGTCTCTCACTCGGAA
GGACATATGGGAGGGCAAATCATTTAAAACATCAGAATGAGTATTTGGTTTAGAGTTTGGCAACATATGC
CCATATGCTGGCTGCCATGAACAAAGGTTGGCTATAAAGAGGTCATCAGTATATGAAACAGCCCCCTGCT
GTCCATTCCTTATTCCATAGAAAAGCCTTGACTTGAGGTTAGATTTTTTTTATATTTTGTTTTGTGTTAT
TTTTTTCTTTAACATCCCTAAAATTTTCCTTACATGTTTTACTAGCCAGATTTTTCCTCCTCTCCTGACT
ACTCCCAGTCATAGCTGTCCCTCTTCTCTTATGGAGATCCCTCGACCTGCAGCCCAAGCTTGGCGTAATC
ATGGTCATAGCTGTTTCCTGTGTGAAATTGTTATCCGCTCACAATTCCACACAACATACGAGCCGGAAGC
ATAAAGTGTAAAGCCTGGGGTGCCTAATGAGTGAGCTAACTCACATTAATTGCGTTGCGCTCACTGCCCG
CTTTCCAGTCGGGAAACCTGTCGTGCCAGCGGATCGACAGTACTAAGCTTGGTCTAATACCCAATCTCTC
GTCTTATCCAGATGTTTTATACGCCTCTGGCCCGTGTCTCAAAATCTCTGATGTTACATTGCACAAGATA
AAATAATATCATCATGAACAATAAAACTGTCTGCTTACATAAACAGTAATACAAGGGGTGTTATGAGCCA
TATTCAACGGGAAACGTCGAGGCCGCGATTAAATTCCAACATGGATGCTGATTTATATGGGTATAAATGG
GCTCGCGATAATGTCGGGCAATCAGGTGCGACAATCTATCGCTTGTATGGGAAGCCCGATGCGCCAGAGT
TGTTTCTGAAACATGGCAAAGGTAGCGTTGCCAATGATGTTACAGATGAGATGGTCAGACTAAACTGGCT
GACGGAATTTATGCCTCTTCCGACCATCAAGCATTTTATCCGTACTCCTGATGATGCATGGTTACTCACC
ACTGCGATCCCCGGAAAAACAGCATTCCAGGTATTAGAAGAATATCCTGATTCAGGTGAAAATATTGTTG
ATGCGCTGGCAGTGTTCCTGCGCCGGTTGCATTCGATTCCTGTTTGTAATTGTCCTTTTAACAGCGATCG
CGTATTTCGTCTCGCTCAGGCGCAATCACGAATGAATAACGGTTTGGTTGATGCGAGTGATTTTGATGAC
GAGCGTAATGGCTGGCCTGTTGAACAAGTCTGGAAAGAAATGCATAAACTTTTGCCATTCTCACCGGATT
CAGTCGTCACTCATGGTGATTTCTCACTTGATAACCTTATTTTTGACGAGGGGAAATTAATAGGTTGTAT
TGATGTTGGACGAGTCGGAATCGCAGACCGATACCAGGATCTTGCCATCCTATGGAACTGCCTCGGTGAG
TTTTCTCCTTCATTACAGAAACGGCTTTTTCAAAAATATGGTATTGATAATCCTGATATGAATAAATTGC
AGTTTCATTTGATGCTCGATGAGTTTTTCTAATCAGAATTGGTTAATTGGTTGTAACACTGGCAGAGCAT
TACGCTGACTTGACGGGACGGCGCAAGCTCATGACCAAAATCCCTTAACGTGAGTTACGCGTCGTTCCAC
TGAGCGTCAGAGGTATCACTAGTATTACAGAGGTAAGTTATAACAGTCGCCTAACCC
Features (pLannotate 1.2.2; 28 found; start..end, strand, type, name):
     87..675     -  rep_origin     ori: high-copy-number ColE1/pMB1/pBR322/pUC origin of replication
    846..1706    -  CDS            AmpR: β-lactamase; bla; confers resistance to ampicillin, carbenicillin, and related antibiotics
   1707..1778    -  promoter       AmpR promoter: bla
   1857..2456    +  CDS            PuroR: puromycin N-acetyltransferase; pac from Streptomyces alboniger; confers resistance to puromycin
   2461..2541    +  CDS            HBB (fragment): HBB_PONPY - Experimental evidence at transcript level: Swiss-Prot protein existence level 2. Involved in oxygen transport from the lung to the various peripheral tissues. From Pongo pygmaeus (Bornean orangutan).
   2612..2667    +  polyA_signal   β-globin poly(A) signal: rabbit β-globin polyadenylation signal (Gil and Proudfoot, 1987)
   3646..3666    +  protein_bind   attB4: mutant version of attB; core recombination site for the Gateway® BP reaction BP Clonase™
   3734..3945    +  promoter       EF-1α core promoter: core promoter for human elongation factor EF-1α
   3946..4884    +  intron         EF-1α intron A: intron upstream of the start codon of human EF-1α
   4911..4931    +  protein_bind   attB1: mutant version of attB; core recombination site for the Gateway® BP reaction BP Clonase™
   4951..5646    +  CDS            mKate2: mKate2 is a basic (constitutively fluorescent) red fluorescent protein published in 2009, derived from Entacmaea quadricolor. It is reported to be a rapidly-maturing monomer with moderate acid sensitivity.
   5666..5690    -  protein_bind   attB2: mutant version of attB; recombination site for the Gateway® BP reaction BP Clonase™
   5838..5912    +  CDS            HBB (fragment): HBB_PONPY - Experimental evidence at transcript level: Swiss-Prot protein existence level 2. Involved in oxygen transport from the lung to the various peripheral tissues. From Pongo pygmaeus (Bornean orangutan).
   5983..6038    +  polyA_signal   β-globin poly(A) signal: rabbit β-globin polyadenylation signal (Gil and Proudfoot, 1987)
   6422..6447    +  misc_feature   SA: splice acceptor site
   7119..7139    +  protein_bind   attB4: mutant version of attB; core recombination site for the Gateway® BP reaction BP Clonase™
   7207..7418    +  promoter       EF-1α core promoter: core promoter for human elongation factor EF-1α
   7419..8357    +  intron         EF-1α intron A: intron upstream of the start codon of human EF-1α
   8384..8404    +  protein_bind   attB1: mutant version of attB; core recombination site for the Gateway® BP reaction BP Clonase™
   8415..9131    +  CDS            EBFP2: EBFP2 is a basic (constitutively fluorescent) blue fluorescent protein published in 2007, derived from Aequorea victoria. It is reported to be a rapidly-maturing monomer with moderate acid sensitivity.
   9139..9163    -  protein_bind   attB2: mutant version of attB; recombination site for the Gateway® BP reaction BP Clonase™
   9167..9247    +  CDS            HBB (fragment): HBB_PONPY - Experimental evidence at transcript level: Swiss-Prot protein existence level 2. Involved in oxygen transport from the lung to the various peripheral tissues. From Pongo pygmaeus (Bornean orangutan).
   9318..9373    +  polyA_signal   β-globin poly(A) signal: rabbit β-globin polyadenylation signal (Gil and Proudfoot, 1987)
   9756..9778    -  protein_bind   lac operator (fragment): The lac repressor binds to the lac operator to inhibit transcription in E. coli. This inhibition can be relieved by adding lactose or isopropyl-β-D-thiogalactopyranoside (IPTG). lac repressor encoded by lacI
   9782..9812    -  promoter       lac promoter: promoter for the E. coli lac operon
   9827..9848    -  protein_bind   CAP binding site: CAP binding activates transcription in the presence of cAMP. E. coli catabolite activator protein
   9861..9900    -  CDS            lacI (fragment): lac repressor; lacI; The lac repressor binds to the lac operator to inhibit transcription in E. coli. This inhibition can be relieved by adding lactose or isopropyl-β-D-thiogalactopyranoside (IPTG).
  10073..10882   +  CDS            KanR: aminoglycoside phosphotransferase; aph(3')-Ia; confers resistance to kanamycin in bacteria or G418 (Geneticin®) in eukaryotes
