[The description below was written by a language model from this plasmid's Addgene catalogue record and pLannotate feature annotations shown in this document.]
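Description:
LSB-hsa-miR-633 is a mammalian expression, synthetic-biology plasmid built on the Low Sensor Backbone (LSB) and designed as a fluorescence-based sensor of microRNA activity. It replicates in E. coli from a high-copy ColE1/pUC-type origin and carries both a β-lactamase gene and an aminoglycoside phosphotransferase gene, so it is selected with ampicillin plus kanamycin. A puromycin N-acetyltransferase coding sequence followed by a rabbit β-globin polyadenylation signal is also present for puromycin selection in mammalian cells, although no promoter for it is annotated in the feature table.

The payload consists of two parallel transcription units in the same orientation. Each uses the human EF-1α core promoter with its intron A, a fluorescent protein coding sequence flanked by Gateway attB sites (remnants of modular assembly), and a β-globin poly(A) signal. The first unit expresses the red protein mKate2 and, according to the record, carries a target site for human miR-633 in its 3' UTR. This site is not separately annotated but would lie in the interval between the mKate2 coding sequence and its poly(A) signal. The second unit expresses the blue protein EBFP2 without a target and serves as an internal reference for delivery and expression. When miR-633 is active in a transfected cell, mKate2 output is repressed relative to EBFP2, so the red-to-blue ratio gives a normalised readout of miRNA activity.

The depositor notes that the repeated poly(A) elements make the plasmid inherently unstable. They also report small discrepancies between the deposited sequence and the physical plasmid, including short insertions flanking the puromycin coding region that do not impair puromycin selection.
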