Addgene plasmid #103691: LSB-hsa-miR-633
Purpose: Used to sense miRNA activity using fluorescence based tools. hsa-miR-633 target in 3' UTR of of mKate. miRNA activity can be measured by the repression of mKate2 relative to EBFP2 fluorescent proteins . Plasmid is inherently unstable; please see Depositor Comments
Depositing lab: Ron Weiss. Depositing organization: Massachusetts Institute of Technology. Publication: A mixed antagonistic/synergistic miRNA repression model enables accurate predictions of multi-input miRNA sensor activity. Gam JJ, Babb J, Weiss R. Nat Commun. 2018 Jun 22;9(1):2430. doi: 10.1038/s41467-018-04575-0. PubMed 29934631.
Backbone
  Vector backbone: Low Sensor Backbone (LSB)
  Vector type: Mammalian Expression, Synthetic Biology
Growth in bacteria
  Bacterial resistance: Ampicillin and Kanamycin, 100 & 50 μg/mL
  Growth temperature: 30°C
  Growth strain: NEB Stable
  Copy number: High Copy
Gene/Insert
  Gene/Insert name: hsa-miR-633 target
  Species: H. sapiens (human)
  Entrez Gene: MIR633 (a.k.a. MIRN633, hsa-mir-633)
  Promoter: EF-1a
  Cloning method: Gibson Cloning
Terms and licenses: Academic/Nonprofit Terms; Industry Terms: Not Available to Industry
Depositor comments: Please note that this plasmid is inherently unstable due to a repeating poly A element. We recommend performing a diagnostic digest on multiple colonies upon receipt. The depositors would like to note the presence of several discrepancies between the depositor sequence and physical plasmid sequence. In particular, the sequences upstream and downstream of the puromycin coding region have 10 bp insertions which do not affect the ability to perform puromycin selection. The sequences for those regions within the physical plasmids are as follows: Upstream of Puro: GAATTCGACCGCCTGTCTCAAGGTGCCACC; Downstream of Puro: GCTTTGAGACTACGCGTGAATTCACTCCTC. Please contact if you are interested in this plasmid prior to placing an order.
How to cite: LSB-hsa-miR-633 was a gift from Ron Weiss (Addgene plasmid # 103691 ; http://n2t.net/addgene:103691 ; RRID:Addgene_103691)
