>Addgene plasmid #103691 | LSB-hsa-miR-633 | depositor partial sequence | sequence record 196431 | hsa-miR-633 target
TTTATTGTGGTAGATACTATTAG
