>Addgene plasmid #103691 | LSB-hsa-miR-633 | addgene partial sequence | sequence record 266970 | mKate2-F 5'-ACCCGCTAAGAACCTCAAGA-3'
CAAGGAGGCCGACAAAGAGACATACGTCGAGCAGCACGAGGTGGCTGTGGCCAGATACTGCGACCTCCCT
AGCAAACTGGGGCACAAACTTAATTGAGAATTCTACCACCCAGCTTTCTTGTACAAAGTGGTACGTCTCA
AGACCAGAGGTCTCTGCTTGTGCCGCTTTTATTGTGGTAGATACTATTAGTTTATTGTGGTAGATACTAT
TAGTTTATTGTGGTAGATACTATTAGTTTATTGTGGTAGATACTATTAGCAACCAGAAGAGACCTGTGCT
TCACTCCTCAGGTGCAGGCTGCCTATCAGAAGGTGGTGGCTGGTGTGGCCAATGCCCTGGCTCACAAATA
CCACTGAGATCTTTTTCCCTCTGCCAAAAATTATGGGGACATCATGAAGCCCCTTGAGCATCTGACTTCT
GGCTAATAAAGGAAATTTATTTTCATTGCAATAGTGTGTTGGAATTTTTTGTGTCTCTCACTCGGAAGGA
CATATGGGAGGGCAAATCATTTAAAACA
